Addgene plasmid #144281: TFORF1234
Purpose: Lentiviral vector for overexpressing transcription factor ORFs with unique 24-bp barcodes. Barcodes facilitate identification of transcription factors in pooled screens.
Depositing lab: Feng Zhang. Depositing organization: Broad Institute. Publication: A transcription factor atlas of directed differentiation. Joung J, Ma S, Tay T, Geiger-Schuller KR, Kirchgatterer PC, Verdine VK, Guo B, Arias-Garcia MA, Allen WE, Singh A, Kuksenko O, Abudayyeh OO, Gootenberg JS, Fu Z, Macrae RK, Buenrostro JD, Regev A, Zhang F. Cell. 2023 Jan 5;186(1):209-229.e26. doi: 10.1016/j.cell.2022.11.026. PubMed 36608654.
Backbone
  Vector backbone: pLX_TRC317
  Backbone manufacturer: Broad Institute Genetic Perturbation Platform
  Backbone size w/o insert (bp): 8264
  Vector type: Mammalian Expression, Lentiviral
  Selectable markers: Puromycin
Growth in bacteria
  Bacterial resistance: Ampicillin, 100 μg/mL
  Growth temperature: 37°C
  Growth strain: NEB Stable
  Copy number: High Copy
Gene/Insert
  Gene/Insert name: AFF2
  Species: H. sapiens (human)
  Insert size (bp): 4037
  Entrez Gene: AFF2 (a.k.a. FMR2, FMR2P, FRAXE, MRX2, OX19)
  Promoter: EF1a
  Cloning method: Unknown
  Sequencing primers: 5′ GGGTGGAGACTGAAGTTAGGCCAG; 3′ CACATAGCGTAAAAGGAGCAACATAG
Terms and licenses: Academic/Nonprofit Terms; Industry Terms: Not Available to Industry
Depositor comments: NM_002025,ENST00000370460 . The transcription factor ORF portion of this plasmid was synthesized by Genewiz. Please test multiple small colonies in case of plasmid recombination. To make this collection available in a timely manner, a portion of this collection was not fully sequenced by Addgene. If an Addgene verified full plasmid sequence is not available, please contact us prior to placing an order to request the full sequence.
How to cite: TFORF1234 was a gift from Feng Zhang (Addgene plasmid # 144281 ; http://n2t.net/addgene:144281 ; RRID:Addgene_144281)
