[The description below was written by a language model from this plasmid's Addgene catalogue record and pLannotate feature annotations shown in this document.]
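Description:
TFORF1234 is a third-generation-style, self-inactivating lentiviral expression plasmid built on the pLX_TRC317 backbone and carrying the human AFF2 open reading frame (also known as FMR2 or OX19). It belongs to a large collection of transcription factor ORF constructs, each paired with a unique 24-bp barcode so that individual factors can be identified by sequencing in pooled overexpression screens, such as those aimed at directed cell differentiation. The annotated full sequence is about 12.3 kb, consistent with the stated backbone and insert sizes. In bacteria the plasmid replicates from a high-copy ColE1/pUC-type origin and is selected with ampicillin through the bla gene. An f1 origin and remnants of a lac/T7/T3 cloning region are also present. The depositor notes that the ORF was made by gene synthesis and that the plasmid can be prone to recombination.

The viral cassette begins with an RSV promoter fused to a truncated HIV-1 5' LTR, which allows Tat-independent production of genomic RNA. This is followed by the Ψ packaging signal, a gag fragment and the RRE for Rev-dependent nuclear export. An SV40 early promoter drives puromycin N-acetyltransferase for selection of transduced mammalian cells. Downstream, a cPPT/CTS element, which aids nuclear import of the viral genome, precedes the EF-1α promoter, which drives constitutive expression of AFF2. A WPRE after the ORF enhances transcript stability and expression, and the ΔU3 3' LTR inactivates the viral promoter after integration. An SV40 polyadenylation signal lies just outside the 3' LTR. The barcode is not annotated in the feature table, so its exact position is not stated. A short fragment matching the U6 promoter between the ORF and the WPRE is probably residual sequence rather than a functional promoter.
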