Features (pLannotate 1.2.2; 31 found; start..end, strand, type, name):
      5..231     +  promoter       RSV promoter: Rous sarcoma virus enhancer/promoter
    232..412     +  LTR            5' LTR (truncated): truncated 5' long terminal repeat (LTR) from HIV-1
    459..584     +  misc_feature   HIV-1 Ψ: packaging signal of human immunodeficiency virus type 1
    568..931     +  CDS            HIV-1 gag (fragment): gag protein from human immunodeficiency virus 1; gag
   1077..1310    +  misc_feature   RRE: The Rev response element (RRE) of HIV-1 allows for Rev-dependent mRNA export from the nucleus to the cytoplasm.
   1687..1713    +  CDS            Rev (fragment): human immunodeficiency virus 1 (HIV-1) Rev protein; rev; enhances nuclear export of unspliced and incompletely spliced viral mRNAs
   1720..1743    +  promoter       SV40 promoter (fragment): SV40 early promoter
   1744..1815    +  promoter       SV40 promoter (fragment): SV40 enhancer and early promoter
   1839..1974    +  rep_origin     SV40 ori: SV40 origin of replication
   2020..2616    +  CDS            PuroR (fragment): puromycin N-acetyltransferase; pac from Streptomyces; confers resistance to puromycin
   2665..2782    +  misc_feature   cPPT/CTS: central polypurine tract and central termination sequence of HIV-1
   2847..2913    +  CDS            small t antigen (fragment): SV40 (simian virus 40) small t antigen
   2920..4098    +  promoter       EF-1α promoter: strong constitutive promoter for human elongation factor EF-1α
   4115..8047    +  CDS            AFF2: AFF2_HUMAN - Also known as FMR2, OX19. Experimental evidence at protein level: Swiss-Prot protein existence level 1. RNA-binding protein. Might be involved in alternative splicing regulation through an interaction with G-quartet RNA structure. From Homo sapiens (Human).
   8063..8116    +  promoter       U6 promoter (fragment): RNA polymerase III promoter for human U6 snRNA
   8158..8746    +  misc_feature   WPRE: woodchuck hepatitis virus posttranscriptional regulatory element
   8797..8816    +  misc_feature   cPPT/CTS (fragment): central polypurine tract and central termination sequence of HIV-1
   8818..9051    +  LTR            3' LTR (ΔU3): self-inactivating 3' long terminal repeat (LTR) from HIV-1
   9129..9250    +  polyA_signal   SV40 poly(A) signal: SV40 polyadenylation signal
   9290..9425    +  rep_origin     SV40 ori: SV40 origin of replication
   9446..9464    -  promoter       T7 promoter: promoter for bacteriophage T7 RNA polymerase
   9472..9627    +  CDS            lacZα (fragment): LacZα fragment of β-galactosidase; lacZ fragment
   9632..10060   +  rep_origin     f1 ori (sequence partly withheld): f1 bacteriophage origin of replication; arrow indicates direction of (+) strand synthesis
  10113..10217   +  promoter       AmpR promoter: bla
  10218..11078   +  CDS            AmpR: β-lactamase; bla; confers resistance to ampicillin, carbenicillin, and related antibiotics
  11249..11837   +  rep_origin     ori: high-copy-number ColE1/pMB1/pBR322/pUC origin of replication
  12020..12112   +  CDS            lacI (fragment): lac repressor; lacI; The lac repressor binds to the lac operator to inhibit transcription in E. coli. This inhibition can be relieved by adding lactose or isopropyl-β-D-thiogalactopyranoside (IPTG).
  12125..12146   +  protein_bind   CAP binding site: CAP binding activates transcription in the presence of cAMP. E. coli catabolite activator protein
  12161..12191   +  promoter       lac promoter: promoter for the E. coli lac operon
  12195..12217   +  protein_bind   lac operator (fragment): The lac repressor binds to the lac operator to inhibit transcription in E. coli. This inhibition can be relieved by adding lactose or isopropyl-β-D-thiogalactopyranoside (IPTG). lac repressor encoded by lacI
  12260..12278   +  promoter       T3 promoter: promoter for bacteriophage T3 RNA polymerase
>Addgene plasmid #144281 | TFORF1234 | addgene full sequence | sequence record 404157 | Addgene NGS Result
TTAATGTAGTCTTATGCAATACTCTTGTAGTCTTGCAACATGGTAACGATGAGTTAGCAACATGCCTTAC
AAGGAGAGAAAAAGCACCGTGCATGCCGATTGGTGGAAGTAAGGTGGTACGATCGTGCCTTATTAGGAAG
GCAACAGACGGGTCTGACATGGATTGGACGAACCACTGAATTGCCGCATTGCAGAGATATTGTATTTAAG
TGCCTAGCTCGATACATAAACGGGTCTCTCTGGTTAGACCAGATCTGAGCCTGGGAGCTCTCTGGCTAAC
TAGGGAACCCACTGCTTAAGCCTCAATAAAGCTTGCCTTGAGTGCTTCAAGTAGTGTGTGCCCGTCTGTT
GTGTGACTCTGGTAACTAGAGATCCCTCAGACCCTTTTAGTCAGTGTGGAAAATCTCTAGCAGTGGCGCC
CGAACAGGGACTTGAAAGCGAAAGGGAAACCAGAGGAGCTCTCTCGACGCAGGACTCGGCTTGCTGAAGC
GCGCACGGCAAGAGGCGAGGGGCGGCGACTGGTGAGTACGCCAAAAATTTTGACTAGCGGAGGCTAGAAG
GAGAGAGATGGGTGCGAGAGCGTCAGTATTAAGCGGGGGAGAATTAGATCGCGATGGGAAAAAATTCGGT
TAAGGCCAGGGGGAAAGAAAAAATATAAATTAAAACATATAGTATGGGCAAGCAGGGAGCTAGAACGATT
CGCAGTTAATCCTGGCCTGTTAGAAACATCAGAAGGCTGTAGACAAATACTGGGACAGCTACAACCATCC
CTTCAGACAGGATCAGAAGAACTTAGATCATTATATAATACAGTAGCAACCCTCTATTGTGTGCATCAAA
GGATAGAGATAAAAGACACCAAGGAAGCTTTAGACAAGATAGAGGAAGAGCAAAACAAAAGTAAGACCAC
CGCACAGCAAGCGGCCGCTGATCTTCAGACCTGGAGGAGGAGATATGAGGGACAATTGGAGAAGTGAATT
ATATAAATATAAAGTAGTAAAAATTGAACCATTAGGAGTAGCACCCACCAAGGCAAAGAGAAGAGTGGTG
CAGAGAGAAAAAAGAGCAGTGGGAATAGGAGCTTTGTTCCTTGGGTTCTTGGGAGCAGCAGGAAGCACTA
TGGGCGCAGCGTCAATGACGCTGACGGTACAGGCCAGACAATTATTGTCTGGTATAGTGCAGCAGCAGAA
CAATTTGCTGAGGGCTATTGAGGCGCAACAGCATCTGTTGCAACTCACAGTCTGGGGCATCAAGCAGCTC
CAGGCAAGAATCCTGGCTGTGGAAAGATACCTAAAGGATCAACAGCTCCTGGGGATTTGGGGTTGCTCTG
GAAAACTCATTTGCACCACTGCTGTGCCTTGGAATGCTAGTTGGAGTAATAAATCTCTGGAACAGATTTG
GAATCACACGACCTGGATGGAGTGGGACAGAGAAATTAACAATTACACAAGCTTAATACACTCCTTAATT
GAAGAATCGCAAAACCAGCAAGAAAAGAATGAACAAGAATTATTGGAATTAGATAAATGGGCAAGTTTGT
GGAATTGGTTTAACATAACAAATTGGCTGTGGTATATAAAATTATTCATAATGATAGTAGGAGGCTTGGT
AGGTTTAAGAATAGTTTTTGCTGTACTTTCTATAGTGAATAGAGTTAGGCAGGGATATTCACCATTATCG
TTTCAGACCCACCTCCCAACCCCGAGGGGACCCATGCATTGCATCTCAATTAGTCAGCAACCAGGTGTGG
AAAGTCCCCAGGCTCCCCAGCAGGCAGAAGTATGCAAAGCATGCGTCTCAATTAGTCAGCAACCATAGTC
CCGCCCCTAACTCCGCCCATCCCGCCCCTAACTCCGCCCAGTTCCGCCCATTCTCCGCCCCATGGCTGAC
TAATTTTTTTTATTTATGCAGAGGCCGAGGCCGCCTCGGCCTCTGAGCTATTCCAGAAGTAGTGAGGAGG
CTTTTTTGGAGGCCTAGGCTTTTGCAAAAAGCTTTCTAGAGGTACCACCGGAGCTTACCATGACCGAGTA
CAAGCCCACGGTGCGCCTCGCCACCCGCGACGACGTCCCCAGGGCCGTACGCACCCTCGCCGCCGCGTTC
GCCGACTACCCCGCCACGCGCCACACCGTCGATCCGGACCGCCACATCGAGCGGGTCACCGAGCTGCAAG
AACTCTTCCTCACGCGCGTCGGGCTCGACATCGGCAAGGTGTGGGTCGCGGACGACGGCGCCGCCGTGGC
GGTCTGGACCACGCCGGAGAGCGTCGAAGCGGGGGCGGTGTTCGCCGAGATCGGCCCGCGCATGGCCGAG
TTGAGCGGTTCCCGGCTGGCCGCGCAGCAACAGATGGAAGGCCTCCTGGCGCCGCACCGGCCCAAGGAGC
CCGCGTGGTTCCTGGCCACCGTCGGCGTCTCGCCCGACCACCAGGGCAAGGGTCTGGGCAGCGCCGTCGT
GCTCCCCGGAGTGGAGGCGGCCGAGCGCGCCGGGGTGCCCGCCTTCCTGGAGACCTCCGCGCCCCGCAAC
CTCCCCTTCTACGAGCGGCTCGGCTTCACCGTCACCGCCGACGTCGAGGTGCCCGAAGGACCGCGCACCT
GGTGCATGACCCGCAAGCCCGGTGCCAGTTAACGAATTCTAGATCTTGAGACAAATGGCAGTATTCATCC
ACAATTTTAAAAGAAAAGGGGGGATTGGGGGGTACAGTGCAGGGGAAAGAATAGTAGACATAATAGCAAC
AGACATACAAACTAAAGAATTACAAAAACAAATTACAAAAATTCAAAATTTTCGGGTTTATTACAGGGAC
AGCAGAGATCCACTTTGGCGCCGGCTCGAGGCCTGCAGGTGCAAAGATGGATAAAGTTTTAAACAGAGAG
GAATCTTTGCAGCTAATGGACCTTCTAGGTCTTGAAAGGAGTGGGAATTGGCTCCGGTGCCCGTCAGTGG
GCAGAGCGCACATCGCCCACAGTCCCCGAGAAGTTGGGGGGAGGGGTCGGCAATTGAACCGGTGCCTAGA
GAAGGTGGCGCGGGGTAAACTGGGAAAGTGATGTCGTGTACTGGCTCCGCCTTTTTCCCGAGGGTGGGGG
AGAACCGTATATAAGTGCAGTAGTCGCCGTGAACGTTCTTTTTCGCAACGGGTTTGCCGCCAGAACACAG
GTAAGTGCCGTGTGTGGTTCCCGCGGGCCTGGCCTCTTTACGGGTTATGGCCCTTGCGTGCCTTGAATTA
CTTCCACCTGGCTGCAGTACGTGATTCTTGATCCCGAGCTTCGGGTTGGAAGTGGGTGGGAGAGTTCGAG
GCCTTGCGCTTAAGGAGCCCCTTCGCCTCGTGCTTGAGTTGAGGCCTGGCCTGGGCGCTGGGGCCGCCGC
GTGCGAATCTGGTGGCACCTTCGCGCCTGTCTCGCTGCTTTCGATAAGTCTCTAGCCATTTAAAATTTTT
GATGACCTGCTGCGACGCTTTTTTTCTGGCAAGATAGTCTTGTAAATGCGGGCCAAGATCTGCACACTGG
TATTTCGGTTTTTGGGGCCGCGGGCGGCGACGGGGCCCGTGCGTCCCAGCGCACATGTTCGGCGAGGCGG
GGCCTGCGAGCGCGGCCACCGAGAATCGGACGGGGGTAGTCTCAAGCTGGCCGGCCTGCTCTGGTGCCTG
GCCTCGCGCCGCCGTGTATCGCCCCGCCCTGGGCGGCAAGGCTGGCCCGGTCGGCACCAGTTGCGTGAGC
GGAAAGATGGCCGCTTCCCGGCCCTGCTGCAGGGAGCTCAAAATGGAGGACGCGGCGCTCGGGAGAGCGG
GCGGGTGAGTCACCCACACAAAGGAAAAGGGCCTTTCCGTCCTCAGCCGTCGCTTCATGTGACTCCACGG
AGTACCGGGCGCCGTCCAGGCACCTCGATTAGTTCTCGAGCTTTTGGAGTACGTCGTCTTTAGGTTGGGG
GGAGGGGTTTTATGCGATGGAGTTTCCCCACACTGAGTGGGTGGAGACTGAAGTTAGGCCAGCTTGGCAC
TTGATGTAATTCTCCTTGGAATTTGCCCTTTTTGAGTTTGGATCTTGGTTCATTCTCAAGCCTCAGACAG
TGGTTCAAAGTTTTTTTCTTCCATTTCAGGTGTCGTGAGGCTAGCACCGCCACCATGGATCTATTCGACT
TTTTCAGAGACTGGGACTTGGAGCAGCAGTGTCACTATGAACAAGACCGTAGTGCACTTAAAAAAAGGGA
ATGGGAGCGGAGGAATCAAGAAGTCCAGCAAGAAGACGATCTCTTTTCTTCAGGCTTTGATCTTTTTGGG
GAGCCATACAAGGTAGCTGAATATACAAACAAAGGTGATGCACTTGCCAACCGAGTCCAGAACACGCTTG
GAAACTATGATGAAATGAAGAATTTGCTAACTAACCATTCTAATCAGAATCACCTAGTGGGAATTCCAAA
GAATTCTGTGCCCCAGAATCCCAACAACAAAAATGAACCAAGCTTTTTTCCAGAACAAAAGAACAGAATA
ATTCCACCTCACCAGGATAATACCCATCCTTCAGCACCAATGCCTCCACCTTCTGTTGTGATACTGAATT
CAACTCTAATACACAGCAACAGAAAATCAAAACCTGAGTGGTCACGTGATAGTCATAACCCTAGCACTGT
ACTGGCAAGCCAGGCCAGTGGTCAGCCAAACAAGATGCAGACTTTGACACAGGACCAGTCTCAAGCCAAA
CTGGAAGACTTCTTTGTCTACCCAGCTGAACAGCCCCAGATTGGAGAAGTTGAAGAGTCAAACCCATCTG
CAAAGGAAGACAGTAACCCTAATTCTAGTGGAGAAGATGCTTTCAAAGAAATCTTTCAATCCAATTCACC
GGAAGAATCTGAATTCGCCGTGCAAGCGCCTGGGTCTCCCCTAGTGGCTTCCTCTTTATTAGCTCCTAGC
AGTGGCCTTTCAGTTCAAAACTTCCCACCAGGGCTTTACTGCAAAACAAGCATGGGGCAGCAAAAGCCAA
CTGCATACGTCAGACCCATGGATGGCCAGGACCAGGCACCGGACATCTCACCAACACTGAAACCTTCAAT
TGAATTTGAGAACAGCTTTGGGAATCTGTCATTTGGAACACTCTTGGATGGAAAACCCAGTGCAGCCAGT
TCAAAGACTAAACTGCCAAAGTTCACCATCCTCCAAACAAGTGAAGTAAGCCTTCCCAGTGATCCAAGCT
GTGTTGAAGAAATCTTGCGGGAGATGACCCATTCCTGGCCTACTCCTCTCACTTCCATGCATACTGCTGG
ACACTCTGAGCAGAGCACCTTTTCCATCCCAGGACAGGAATCGCAGCATCTGACCCCAGGATTCACCTTA
CAAAAGTGGAATGACCCAACCACCAGAGCTTCTACAAAGTCAGTGTCTTTCAAATCGATGCTTGAGGATG
ACCTGAAGCTGAGCAGTGATGAAGATGACCTTGAGCCTGTGAAGACCTTGACCACTCAGTGCACTGCCAC
TGAGCTCTACCAGGCTGTTGAAAAGGCAAAACCTAGGAATAATCCTGTGAACCCACCCTTGGCCACTCCC
CAGCCCCCACCTGCAGTGCAAGCCAGCGGGGGTTCTGGCAGCTCCAGCGAATCGGAGAGCAGCTCTGAGT
CGGATTCAGACACTGAAAGTAGCACCACTGACAGCGAATCTAATGAGGCACCTCGTGTGGCAACTCCAGA
GCCTGAGCCACCCTCAACCAACAAGTGGCAACTGGATAAATGGCTTAACAAAGTGACATCCCAGAACAAG
TCTTTTATTTGTGGCCAAAATGAAACACCCATGGAGACTATTTCTCTGCCTCCTCCAATCATCCAACCAA
TGGAAGTCCAGATGAAAGTGAAGACGAATGCCAGTCAGGTCCCAGCTGAACCCAAAGAAAGGCCTCTCCT
CAGTCTCATTAGGGAGAAAGCCCGTCCACGGCCCACTCAGAAAATTCCAGAAACAAAGGCTTTGAAGCAT
AAGTTGTCAACAACTAGTGAGACAGTGTCTCAAAGGACAATTGGGAAAAAACAGCCCAAAAAAGTTGAGA
AGAACACCAGCACTGACGAGTTTACCTGGCCCAAACCAAATATTACCAGCAGCACTCCCAAAGAAAAAGA
AAGTGTGGAGCTTCATGACCCACCAAGAGGCCGCAACAAAGCCACTGCCCACAAACCAGCCCCTAGGAAA
GAACCAAGACCTAACATCCCTTTGGCTCCCGAGAAGAAGAAGTACAGAGGGCCTGGCAAGATTGTGCCAA
AGTCTCGGGAATTCATTGAAACAGATTCATCTACATCTGACTCCAACACAGATCAGGAAGAGACCCTGCA
AATCAAAGTCCTGCCTCCGTGCATTATTTCTGGAGGTAATACTGCCAAATCCAAGGAAATCTGTGGTGCC
AGCCTGACCCTCAGCACCTTAATGAGTAGCAGTGGCAGCAACAACAACTTATCCATCAGTAATGAAGAGC
CAACATTTTCACCTATTCCTGTCATGCAAACTGAAATCCTGTCCCCTCTGCGAGATCATGAGAACCTGAA
AAACCTCTGGGTGAAGATTGACCTTGACTTACTCTCTAGAGTACCTGGCCACAGCTCACTCCATGCAGCA
CCTGCCAAGCCAGACCACAAGGAGACTGCCACAAAACCCAAGCGTCAGACAGCTGTCACAGCTGTGGAGA
AACCAGCCCCTAAGGGCAAACGTAAGCACAAGCCAATAGAAGTTGCAGAGAAGATCCCTGAGAAGAAGCA
GCGCCTGGAGGAGGCCACAACTATCTGCTTGCTCCCTCCTTGCATCTCACCAGCCCCACCCCACAAGCCT
CCCAACACTAGAGAAAATAATTCATCCAGGAGAGCAAATAGAAGAAAGGAAGAAAAACTATTTCCTCCTC
CACTTTCCCCACTGCCAGAGGACCCTCCACGCCGCAGAAATGTCAGTGGCAATAATGGTCCCTTTGGTCA
AGACAAAAACATCGCCATGACTGGACAAATCACATCTACCAAACCTAAGAGAACTGAAGGCAAATTCTGT
GCTACTTTCAAAGGGATATCGGTAAATGAGGGAGACACTCCAAAAAAGGCATCCTCTGCCACCATCACTG
TCACCAATACTGCTATTGCCACTGCTACTGTCACTGCTACTGCCATTGTCACCACCACTGTCACAGCTAC
TGCCACCGCCACGGCCACCACCACAACTACTACCACTACCATTTCCACCATCACCTCTACCATCACTACT
GGCCTCATGGATAGCAGTCACCTGGAGATGACGTCCTGGGCGGCTCTGCCCCTTCTATCCAGCAGCAGCA
CTAATGTCCGGAGACCCAAGCTCACTTTTGATGACTCGGTTCACAATGCTGATTATTACATGCAAGAAGC
TAAGAAGCTGAAGCACAAAGCTGATGCACTGTTCGAGAAATTTGGCAAAGCTGTGAATTATGCTGATGCC
GCCCTCTCCTTCACTGAATGTGGCAATGCCATGGAACGCGACCCTCTGGAAGCAAAGTCCCCATACACCA
TGTACTCTGAGACTGTGGAGCTCCTCAGGTATGCAATGAGGCTGAAGAACTTTGCAAGTCCCTTGGCTTC
GGATGGGGACAAAAAGCTAGCAGTACTATGCTACCGATGTTTATCACTCCTCTATTTGAGAATGTTTAAG
CTGAAGAAGGACCATGCTATGAAGTACTCCAGATCACTGATGGAATATTTTAAGCAAAATGCTTCAAAAG
TCGCACAGATACCCTCTCCATGGGTAAGCAATGGAAAGAACACTCCATCCCCAGTGTCTCTCAACAACGT
CTCCCCCATCAACGCAATGGGGAACTGTAACAATGGCCCAGTCACCATTCCCCAGCGCATTCACCACATG
GCTGCCAGCCACGTCAACATCACTAGCAATGTGTTACGGGGCTATGAACACTGGGATATGGCCGACAAAC
TGACAAGAGAAAACAAAGAATTCTTTGGTGATCTGGACACGCTGATGGGGCCTCTGACCCAGCACAGCAG
CATGACCAATCTTGTCCGCTACGTTCGCCAAGGACTGTGTTGGCTGCGCATCGATGCCCACTTGTTGTAG
TAATGAACTAGTCCGTAACTTGAAAGTATTTCGATTTCTTGGCTTTATATATCTTGTGGAAAGGACGATG
GCTGTCATAAGGGAACAGGTAGACGCGTTAAGTCGACAATCAACCTCTGGATTACAAAATTTGTGAAAGA
TTGACTGGTATTCTTAACTATGTTGCTCCTTTTACGCTATGTGGATACGCTGCTTTAATGCCTTTGTATC
ATGCTATTGCTTCCCGTATGGCTTTCATTTTCTCCTCCTTGTATAAATCCTGGTTGCTGTCTCTTTATGA
GGAGTTGTGGCCCGTTGTCAGGCAACGTGGCGTGGTGTGCACTGTGTTTGCTGACGCAACCCCCACTGGT
TGGGGCATTGCCACCACCTGTCAGCTCCTTTCCGGGACTTTCGCTTTCCCCCTCCCTATTGCCACGGCGG
AACTCATCGCCGCCTGCCTTGCCCGCTGCTGGACAGGGGCTCGGCTGTTGGGCACTGACAATTCCGTGGT
GTTGTCGGGGAAATCATCGTCCTTTCCTTGGCTGCTCGCCTGTGTTGCCACCTGGATTCTGCGCGGGACG
TCCTTCTGCTACGTCCCTTCGGCCCTCAATCCAGCGGACCTTCCTTCCCGCGGCCTGCTGCCGGCTCTGC
GGCCTCTTCCGCGTCTTCGCCTTCGCCCTCAGACGAGTCGGATCTCCCTTTGGGCCGCCTCCCCGCGTCG
ACTTTAAGACCAATGACTTACAAGGCAGCTGTAGATCTTAGCCACTTTTTAAAAGAAAAGGGGGGACTGG
AAGGGCTAATTCACTCCCAACGAAGACAAGATCTGCTTTTTGCTTGTACTGGGTCTCTCTGGTTAGACCA
GATCTGAGCCTGGGAGCTCTCTGGCTAACTAGGGAACCCACTGCTTAAGCCTCAATAAAGCTTGCCTTGA
GTGCTTCAAGTAGTGTGTGCCCGTCTGTTGTGTGACTCTGGTAACTAGAGATCCCTCAGACCCTTTTAGT
CAGTGTGGAAAATCTCTAGCAGTACGTATAGTAGTTCATGTCATCTTATTATTCAGTATTTATAACTTGC
AAAGAAATGAATATCAGAGAGTGAGAGGAACTTGTTTATTGCAGCTTATAATGGTTACAAATAAAGCAAT
AGCATCACAAATTTCACAAATAAAGCATTTTTTTCACTGCATTCTAGTTGTGGTTTGTCCAAACTCATCA
ATGTATCTTATCATGTCTGGCTCTAGCTATCCCGCCCCTAACTCCGCCCATCCCGCCCCTAACTCCGCCC
AGTTCCGCCCATTCTCCGCCCCATGGCTGACTAATTTTTTTTATTTATGCAGAGGCCGAGGCCGCCTCGG
CCTCTGAGCTATTCCAGAAGTAGTGAGGAGGCTTTTTTGGAGGCCTAGGGACGTACCCAATTCGCCCTAT
AGTGAGTCGTATTACGCGCGCTCACTGGCCGTCGTTTTACAACGTCGTGACTGGGAAAACCCTGGCGTTA
CCCAACTTAATCGCCTTGCAGCACATCCCCCTTTCGCCAGCTGGCGTAATAGCGAAGAGGCCCGCACCGA
TCGCCCTTCCCAACAGTTGCGCAGCCTGAATGGCGAATGGG
[124 nt withheld, positions 9632-9755]
C
[91 nt withheld, positions 9757-9847]
A
[49 nt withheld, positions 9849-9897]
CCTTTGACGTTGGAGTCCACGTTCTTT
[37 nt withheld, positions 9925-9961]
ACCCTATCTCGGTCTATTCTTTTGATTTATAAGGGATTTTGCCGATTTCGGCCTATTGGTTAAAAAATGA
GCTGATTTAACAAAAATTTAACGCGAATTTTAACAAAATATTAACGCTTACAATTTAGGTGGCACTTTTC
GGGGAAATGTGCGCGGAACCCCTATTTGTTTATTTTTCTAAATACATTCAAATATGTATCCGCTCATGAG
ACAATAACCCTGATAAATGCTTCAATAATATTGAAAAAGGAAGAGTATGAGTATTCAACATTTCCGTGTC
GCCCTTATTCCCTTTTTTGCGGCATTTTGCCTTCCTGTTTTTGCTCACCCAGAAACGCTGGTGAAAGTAA
AAGATGCTGAAGATCAGTTGGGTGCACGAGTGGGTTACATCGAACTGGATCTCAACAGCGGTAAGATCCT
TGAGAGTTTTCGCCCCGAAGAACGTTTTCCAATGATGAGCACTTTTAAAGTTCTGCTATGTGGCGCGGTA
TTATCCCGTATTGACGCCGGGCAAGAGCAACTCGGTCGCCGCATACACTATTCTCAGAATGACTTGGTTG
AGTACTCACCAGTCACAGAAAAGCATCTTACGGATGGCATGACAGTAAGAGAATTATGCAGTGCTGCCAT
AACCATGAGTGATAACACTGCGGCCAACTTACTTCTGACAACGATCGGAGGACCGAAGGAGCTAACCGCT
TTTTTGCACAACATGGGGGATCATGTAACTCGCCTTGATCGTTGGGAACCGGAGCTGAATGAAGCCATAC
CAAACGACGAGCGTGACACCACGATGCCTGTAGCAATGGCAACAACGTTGCGCAAACTATTAACTGGCGA
ACTACTTACTCTAGCTTCCCGGCAACAATTAATAGACTGGATGGAGGCGGATAAAGTTGCAGGACCACTT
CTGCGCTCGGCCCTTCCGGCTGGCTGGTTTATTGCTGATAAATCTGGAGCCGGTGAGCGTGGGTCTCGCG
GTATCATTGCAGCACTGGGGCCAGATGGTAAGCCCTCCCGTATCGTAGTTATCTACACGACGGGGAGTCA
GGCAACTATGGATGAACGAAATAGACAGATCGCTGAGATAGGTGCCTCACTGATTAAGCATTGGTAACTG
TCAGACCAAGTTTACTCATATATACTTTAGATTGATTTAAAACTTCATTTTTAATTTAAAAGGATCTAGG
TGAAGATCCTTTTTGATAATCTCATGACCAAAATCCCTTAACGTGAGTTTTCGTTCCACTGAGCGTCAGA
CCCCGTAGAAAAGATCAAAGGATCTTCTTGAGATCCTTTTTTTCTGCGCGTAATCTGCTGCTTGCAAACA
AAAAAACCACCGCTACCAGCGGTGGTTTGTTTGCCGGATCAAGAGCTACCAACTCTTTTTCCGAAGGTAA
CTGGCTTCAGCAGAGCGCAGATACCAAATACTGTTCTTCTAGTGTAGCCGTAGTTAGGCCACCACTTCAA
GAACTCTGTAGCACCGCCTACATACCTCGCTCTGCTAATCCTGTTACCAGTGGCTGCTGCCAGTGGCGAT
AAGTCGTGTCTTACCGGGTTGGACTCAAGACGATAGTTACCGGATAAGGCGCAGCGGTCGGGCTGAACGG
GGGGTTCGTGCACACAGCCCAGCTTGGAGCGAACGACCTACACCGAACTGAGATACCTACAGCGTGAGCT
ATGAGAAAGCGCCACGCTTCCCGAAGGGAGAAAGGCGGACAGGTATCCGGTAAGCGGCAGGGTCGGAACA
GGAGAGCGCACGAGGGAGCTTCCAGGGGGAAACGCCTGGTATCTTTATAGTCCTGTCGGGTTTCGCCACC
TCTGACTTGAGCGTCGATTTTTGTGATGCTCGTCAGGGGGGCGGAGCCTATGGAAAAACGCCAGCAACGC
GGCCTTTTTACGGTTCCTGGCCTTTTGCTGGCCTTTTGCTCACATGTTCTTTCCTGCGTTATCCCCTGAT
TCTGTGGATAACCGTATTACCGCCTTTGAGTGAGCTGATACCGCTCGCCGCAGCCGAACGACCGAGCGCA
GCGAGTCAGTGAGCGAGGAAGCGGAAGAGCGCCCAATACGCAAACCGCCTCTCCCCGCGCGTTGGCCGAT
TCATTAATGCAGCTGGCACGACAGGTTTCCCGACTGGAAAGCGGGCAGTGAGCGCAACGCAATTAATGTG
AGTTAGCTCACTCATTAGGCACCCCAGGCTTTACACTTTATGCTTCCGGCTCGTATGTTGTGTGGAATTG
TGAGCGGATAACAATTTCACACAGGAAACAGCTATGACCATGATTACGCCAAGCGCGCAATTAACCCTCA
CTAAAGGGAACAAAAGCTGGAGCTGCAAGC
