>Addgene plasmid #144281 | TFORF1234 | depositor partial sequence | sequence record 284958 | Insert
ACCGCCACCATGGATCTATTCGACTTTTTCAGAGACTGGGACTTGGAGCAGCAGTGTCACTATGAACAAG
ACCGTAGTGCACTTAAAAAAAGGGAATGGGAGCGGAGGAATCAAGAAGTCCAGCAAGAAGACGATCTCTT
TTCTTCAGGCTTTGATCTTTTTGGGGAGCCATACAAGGTAGCTGAATATACAAACAAAGGTGATGCACTT
GCCAACCGAGTCCAGAACACGCTTGGAAACTATGATGAAATGAAGAATTTGCTAACTAACCATTCTAATC
AGAATCACCTAGTGGGAATTCCAAAGAATTCTGTGCCCCAGAATCCCAACAACAAAAATGAACCAAGCTT
TTTTCCAGAACAAAAGAACAGAATAATTCCACCTCACCAGGATAATACCCATCCTTCAGCACCAATGCCT
CCACCTTCTGTTGTGATACTGAATTCAACTCTAATACACAGCAACAGAAAATCAAAACCTGAGTGGTCAC
GTGATAGTCATAACCCTAGCACTGTACTGGCAAGCCAGGCCAGTGGTCAGCCAAACAAGATGCAGACTTT
GACACAGGACCAGTCTCAAGCCAAACTGGAAGACTTCTTTGTCTACCCAGCTGAACAGCCCCAGATTGGA
GAAGTTGAAGAGTCAAACCCATCTGCAAAGGAAGACAGTAACCCTAATTCTAGTGGAGAAGATGCTTTCA
AAGAAATCTTTCAATCCAATTCACCGGAAGAATCTGAATTCGCCGTGCAAGCGCCTGGGTCTCCCCTAGT
GGCTTCCTCTTTATTAGCTCCTAGCAGTGGCCTTTCAGTTCAAAACTTCCCACCAGGGCTTTACTGCAAA
ACAAGCATGGGGCAGCAAAAGCCAACTGCATACGTCAGACCCATGGATGGCCAGGACCAGGCACCGGACA
TCTCACCAACACTGAAACCTTCAATTGAATTTGAGAACAGCTTTGGGAATCTGTCATTTGGAACACTCTT
GGATGGAAAACCCAGTGCAGCCAGTTCAAAGACTAAACTGCCAAAGTTCACCATCCTCCAAACAAGTGAA
GTAAGCCTTCCCAGTGATCCAAGCTGTGTTGAAGAAATCTTGCGGGAGATGACCCATTCCTGGCCTACTC
CTCTCACTTCCATGCATACTGCTGGACACTCTGAGCAGAGCACCTTTTCCATCCCAGGACAGGAATCGCA
GCATCTGACCCCAGGATTCACCTTACAAAAGTGGAATGACCCAACCACCAGAGCTTCTACAAAGTCAGTG
TCTTTCAAATCGATGCTTGAGGATGACCTGAAGCTGAGCAGTGATGAAGATGACCTTGAGCCTGTGAAGA
CCTTGACCACTCAGTGCACTGCCACTGAGCTCTACCAGGCTGTTGAAAAGGCAAAACCTAGGAATAATCC
TGTGAACCCACCCTTGGCCACTCCCCAGCCCCCACCTGCAGTGCAAGCCAGCGGGGGTTCTGGCAGCTCC
AGCGAATCGGAGAGCAGCTCTGAGTCGGATTCAGACACTGAAAGTAGCACCACTGACAGCGAATCTAATG
AGGCACCTCGTGTGGCAACTCCAGAGCCTGAGCCACCCTCAACCAACAAGTGGCAACTGGATAAATGGCT
TAACAAAGTGACATCCCAGAACAAGTCTTTTATTTGTGGCCAAAATGAAACACCCATGGAGACTATTTCT
CTGCCTCCTCCAATCATCCAACCAATGGAAGTCCAGATGAAAGTGAAGACGAATGCCAGTCAGGTCCCAG
CTGAACCCAAAGAAAGGCCTCTCCTCAGTCTCATTAGGGAGAAAGCCCGTCCACGGCCCACTCAGAAAAT
TCCAGAAACAAAGGCTTTGAAGCATAAGTTGTCAACAACTAGTGAGACAGTGTCTCAAAGGACAATTGGG
AAAAAACAGCCCAAAAAAGTTGAGAAGAACACCAGCACTGACGAGTTTACCTGGCCCAAACCAAATATTA
CCAGCAGCACTCCCAAAGAAAAAGAAAGTGTGGAGCTTCATGACCCACCAAGAGGCCGCAACAAAGCCAC
TGCCCACAAACCAGCCCCTAGGAAAGAACCAAGACCTAACATCCCTTTGGCTCCCGAGAAGAAGAAGTAC
AGAGGGCCTGGCAAGATTGTGCCAAAGTCTCGGGAATTCATTGAAACAGATTCATCTACATCTGACTCCA
ACACAGATCAGGAAGAGACCCTGCAAATCAAAGTCCTGCCTCCGTGCATTATTTCTGGAGGTAATACTGC
CAAATCCAAGGAAATCTGTGGTGCCAGCCTGACCCTCAGCACCTTAATGAGTAGCAGTGGCAGCAACAAC
AACTTATCCATCAGTAATGAAGAGCCAACATTTTCACCTATTCCTGTCATGCAAACTGAAATCCTGTCCC
CTCTGCGAGATCATGAGAACCTGAAAAACCTCTGGGTGAAGATTGACCTTGACTTACTCTCTAGAGTACC
TGGCCACAGCTCACTCCATGCAGCACCTGCCAAGCCAGACCACAAGGAGACTGCCACAAAACCCAAGCGT
CAGACAGCTGTCACAGCTGTGGAGAAACCAGCCCCTAAGGGCAAACGTAAGCACAAGCCAATAGAAGTTG
CAGAGAAGATCCCTGAGAAGAAGCAGCGCCTGGAGGAGGCCACAACTATCTGCTTGCTCCCTCCTTGCAT
CTCACCAGCCCCACCCCACAAGCCTCCCAACACTAGAGAAAATAATTCATCCAGGAGAGCAAATAGAAGA
AAGGAAGAAAAACTATTTCCTCCTCCACTTTCCCCACTGCCAGAGGACCCTCCACGCCGCAGAAATGTCA
GTGGCAATAATGGTCCCTTTGGTCAAGACAAAAACATCGCCATGACTGGACAAATCACATCTACCAAACC
TAAGAGAACTGAAGGCAAATTCTGTGCTACTTTCAAAGGGATATCGGTAAATGAGGGAGACACTCCAAAA
AAGGCATCCTCTGCCACCATCACTGTCACCAATACTGCTATTGCCACTGCTACTGTCACTGCTACTGCCA
TTGTCACCACCACTGTCACAGCTACTGCCACCGCCACGGCCACCACCACAACTACTACCACTACCATTTC
CACCATCACCTCTACCATCACTACTGGCCTCATGGATAGCAGTCACCTGGAGATGACGTCCTGGGCGGCT
CTGCCCCTTCTATCCAGCAGCAGCACTAATGTCCGGAGACCCAAGCTCACTTTTGATGACTCGGTTCACA
ATGCTGATTATTACATGCAAGAAGCTAAGAAGCTGAAGCACAAAGCTGATGCACTGTTCGAGAAATTTGG
CAAAGCTGTGAATTATGCTGATGCCGCCCTCTCCTTCACTGAATGTGGCAATGCCATGGAACGCGACCCT
CTGGAAGCAAAGTCCCCATACACCATGTACTCTGAGACTGTGGAGCTCCTCAGGTATGCAATGAGGCTGA
AGAACTTTGCAAGTCCCTTGGCTTCGGATGGGGACAAAAAGCTAGCAGTACTATGCTACCGATGTTTATC
ACTCCTCTATTTGAGAATGTTTAAGCTGAAGAAGGACCATGCTATGAAGTACTCCAGATCACTGATGGAA
TATTTTAAGCAAAATGCTTCAAAAGTCGCACAGATACCCTCTCCATGGGTAAGCAATGGAAAGAACACTC
CATCCCCAGTGTCTCTCAACAACGTCTCCCCCATCAACGCAATGGGGAACTGTAACAATGGCCCAGTCAC
CATTCCCCAGCGCATTCACCACATGGCTGCCAGCCACGTCAACATCACTAGCAATGTGTTACGGGGCTAT
GAACACTGGGATATGGCCGACAAACTGACAAGAGAAAACAAAGAATTCTTTGGTGATCTGGACACGCTGA
TGGGGCCTCTGACCCAGCACAGCAGCATGACCAATCTTGTCCGCTACGTTCGCCAAGGACTGTGTTGGCT
GCGCATCGATGCCCACTTGTTGTAGTAATGAACTAGTCCGTAACTTGAAAGTATTTCGATTTCTTGGCTT
TATATATCTTGTGGAAAGGACGATGGCTGTCATAAGGGAACAGGTAG
