>Addgene plasmid #144281 | TFORF1234 | depositor partial sequence | sequence record 284959 | Barcode
TGGCTGTCATAAGGGAACAGGTAG
